Addgene plasmid #13462: pCAG-Sox2-IRES-Neo
Depositing lab: Shinya Yamanaka. Depositing organization: Kyoto University, Center for iPS Cell Research and Application. Publication: Fbx15 is a novel target of Oct3/4 but is dispensable for embryonic stem cell self-renewal and mouse development. Tokuzawa Y, Kaiho E, Maruyama M, Takahashi K, Mitsui K, Maeda M, Niwa H, Yamanaka S. Mol Cell Biol. 2003 Apr . 23(8):2699-708. 10.1128/MCB.23.8.2699-2708.2003 PubMed 12665572.
Backbone
  Vector backbone: pCAG-gw-IRES-Neo
  Backbone size w/o insert (bp): 6300
  Vector type: Mammalian Expression
  Selectable markers: Neomycin (select with G418)
Growth in bacteria
  Bacterial resistance: Ampicillin, 100 μg/mL
  Growth temperature: 37°C
  Growth strain: DH5alpha
  Copy number: High Copy
Gene/Insert
  Gene/Insert name: Sox2
  Species: M. musculus (mouse)
  Insert size (bp): 950
  Mutation: None
  Entrez Gene: Sox2 (a.k.a. Sox-2, lcc, ysb)
  Cloning method: Restriction Enzyme
  Sequencing primers: 5′ CAG-1
Resource information
  A portion of this plasmid was derived from a plasmid made by: CAG promoter was from Dr. Jun-ichi Miyazaki of Osaka University Graduate School of Medicine. In publication using this plasmid, please cite: Efficient selection for high-expression transfectants with a novel eukaryotic vector. Gene 108:193-200, 1991. Niwa, H., Yamamura, K. & Miyazaki, J.
Terms and licenses: Academic/Nonprofit Terms; Industry Terms: Not Available to Industry
Depositor comments: The Sox2 cDNA contains a modified ATG start codon to TTG for cloning into vectors with an N-terminal tag. If this cDNA is used in a non-tagged construct, a functional protein (missing the first 3 amino acids--MYN) is produced as confirmed by co-immunoprecipitation, reporter assay, and other experiments.
How to cite: pCAG-Sox2-IRES-Neo was a gift from Shinya Yamanaka (Addgene plasmid # 13462 ; http://n2t.net/addgene:13462 ; RRID:Addgene_13462)
