[The description below was written by a language model from this plasmid's Addgene catalogue record and pLannotate feature annotations shown in this document.]
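Description:
pCAG-Sox2-IRES-Neo is a mammalian expression plasmid that drives constitutive expression of mouse Sox2 together with a linked neomycin resistance marker. It is built on the pCAG-gw-IRES-Neo backbone, a Gateway-adapted vector, and the sequenced record is about 7.1 kb. In E. coli it is maintained at high copy through a ColE1/pUC-type origin and selected with ampicillin via the β-lactamase gene. Remnants of lac regulatory sequence and short SV40 fragments are also annotated in the backbone but have no evident role in the expression cassette.

Expression comes from the CAG promoter, annotated here as the CMV immediate-early enhancer, the chicken β-actin promoter and a chicken β-actin/rabbit β-globin chimeric intron, a combination known for strong, broadly active transcription, including in embryonic stem cells. The roughly 950 bp Sox2 coding sequence sits between attB1 and attB2 sites left by Gateway recombination. It is followed by a second chimeric intron, an EMCV IRES, the Tn5 NeoR/KanR gene and a bovine growth hormone polyadenylation signal. Because Sox2 and the resistance gene are translated from a single bicistronic transcript, G418 selection enriches for cells that also express Sox2.

The depositor notes that the Sox2 start codon was changed from ATG to TTG so the cDNA could be fused to N-terminal tags. In an untagged context such as this one, a functional protein lacking the first three amino acids is produced, as confirmed by co-immunoprecipitation and reporter assays. The associated publication concerns Oct3/4 target gene regulation in embryonic stem cells, consistent with using the plasmid for Sox2 overexpression in transient or stably selected mammalian cells.
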