Features (pLannotate 1.2.2; 19 found; start..end, strand, type, name):
    469..493     +  protein_bind   attB1: mutant version of attB; recombination site for the Gateway® BP reaction BP Clonase™
    493..1449    +  CDS            Sox2: SOX2_MOUSE - Also known as Sox-2. Experimental evidence at protein level: Swiss-Prot protein existence level 1. Transcription factor that forms a trimeric complex with POU5F1 (OCT3/4) on DNA and controls the expression of a number of genes involved in embryonic development such as YES1, FGF4, UTF1 and ZFP206 (PubMed:15863505, PubMed:17097055, PubMed:19740739). Binds to the proximal enhancer region of NANOG (PubMed:15863505). Critical for early embryogenesis and for embryonic stem cell pluripotency (By similarity). Downstream SRRT target that mediates the promotion of neural stem cell self-rene
   1454..1478    -  protein_bind   attB2: mutant version of attB; recombination site for the Gateway® BP reaction BP Clonase™
   1557..1786    +  intron         chimeric intron: chimera between introns from adenovirus and immunoglobulin heavy chain genes
   1955..2417    +  misc_feature   IRES: internal ribosome entry site (IRES) of the encephalomyocarditis virus (EMCV)
   2453..3256    +  CDS            NeoR/KanR: aminoglycoside phosphotransferase from Tn5; aph(3')-II (or nptII); confers resistance to neomycin, kanamycin, and G418 (Geneticin®)
   3294..3518    +  polyA_signal   bGH poly(A) signal: bovine growth hormone polyadenylation signal
   3522..3543    +  promoter       SV40 promoter (fragment): SV40 enhancer and early promoter
   3553..3604    +  polyA_signal   SV40 poly(A) signal (fragment): SV40 polyadenylation signal
   3668..3684    -  protein_bind   lac operator: The lac repressor binds to the lac operator to inhibit transcription in E. coli. This inhibition can be relieved by adding lactose or isopropyl-β-D-thiogalactopyranoside (IPTG). lac repressor encoded by lacI
   3692..3722    -  promoter       lac promoter: promoter for the E. coli lac operon
   3737..3758    -  protein_bind   CAP binding site: CAP binding activates transcription in the presence of cAMP. E. coli catabolite activator protein
   3771..3863    -  CDS            lacI (fragment): lac repressor; lacI; The lac repressor binds to the lac operator to inhibit transcription in E. coli. This inhibition can be relieved by adding lactose or isopropyl-β-D-thiogalactopyranoside (IPTG).
   4046..4634    -  rep_origin     ori: high-copy-number ColE1/pMB1/pBR322/pUC origin of replication
   4805..5665    -  CDS            AmpR: β-lactamase; bla; confers resistance to ampicillin, carbenicillin, and related antibiotics
   5666..5770    -  promoter       AmpR promoter: bla
   5878..6181    +  enhancer       CMV enhancer: human cytomegalovirus immediate early enhancer
   6183..6458    +  promoter       chicken β-actin promoter: No description available
   6459..412     +  intron         chimeric intron (across the origin): chimera between introns from chicken β-actin and rabbit β-globin
>Addgene plasmid #13462 | pCAG-Sox2-IRES-Neo | addgene full sequence | sequence record 199066 | Addgene NGS Result
GCCTCGGGCCGGGGAGGGCTCGGGGGAGGGGCGCGGCGGCCCCCGGAGCGCCGGCGGCTGTCGAGGCGCG
GCGAGCCGCAGCCATTGCCTTTTATGGTAATCGTGCGAGAGGGCGCAGGGACTTCCTTTGTCCCAAATCT
GTGCGGAGCCGAAATCTGGGAGGCGCCGCCGCACCCCCTCTAGCGGGCGCGGGGCGAAGCGGTGCGGCGC
CGGCAGGAAGGAAATGGGCGGGGAGGGCCTTCGTGCGTCGCCGCGCCGCCGTCCCCTTCTCCCTCTCCAG
CCTCGGGGCTGTCCGCGGGGGGACGGCTGCCTTCGGGGGGGACGGGGCAGGGCGGGGTTCGGCTTCTGGC
GTGTGACCGGCGGCTCTAGAGCCTCTGCTAACCATGTTCATGCCTTCTTCTTTTTCCTACAGCTCCTGGG
CAACGTGCTGGTTATTGTGCTGTCTCATCATTTTGGCAAAGAATTATCACAAGTTTGTACAAAAAAGCAG
GCTTGTATAACATGATGGAGACGGAGCTGAAGCCGCCGGGCCCGCAGCAAGCTTCGGGGGGCGGCGGCGG
AGGAGGCAACGCCACGGCGGCGGCGACCGGCGGCAACCAGAAGAACAGCCCGGACCGCGTCAAGAGGCCC
ATGAACGCCTTCATGGTATGGTCCCGGGGGCAGCGGCGTAAGATGGCCCAGGAGAACCCCAAGATGCACA
ACTCGGAGATCAGCAAGCGCCTGGGCGCGGAGTGGAAACTTTTGTCCGAGACCGAGAAGCGGCCGTTCAT
CGACGAGGCCAAGCGGCTGCGCGCTCTGCACATGAAGGAGCACCCGGATTATAAATACCGGCCGCGGCGG
AAAACCAAGACGCTCATGAAGAAGGATAAGTACACGCTTCCCGGAGGCTTGCTGGCCCCCGGCGGGAACA
GCATGGCGAGCGGGGTTGGGGTGGGCGCCGGCCTGGGTGCGGGCGTGAACCAGCGCATGGACAGCTACGC
GCACATGAACGGCTGGAGCAACGGCAGCTACAGCATGATGCAGGAGCAGCTGGGCTACCCGCAGCACCCG
GGCCTCAACGCTCACGGCGCGGCACAGATGCAACCGATGCACCGCTACGACGTCAGCGCCCTGCAGTACA
ACTCCATGACCAGCTCGCAGACCTACATGAACGGCTCGCCCACCTACAGCATGTCCTACTCGCAGCAGGG
CACCCCCGGTATGGCGCTGGGCTCCATGGGCTCTGTGGTCAAGTCCGAGGCCAGCTCCAGCCCCCCCGTG
GTTACCTCTTCCTCCCACTCCAGGGCGCCCTGCCAGGCCGGGGACCTCCGGGACATGATCAGCATGTACC
TCCCCGGCGCCGAGGTGCCGGAGCCCGCTGCGCCCAGTAGACTGCACATGGCCCAGCACTACCAGAGCGG
CCCGGTGCCCGGCACGGCCATTAACGGCACACTGCCCCTGTCGCACATGTGAAACCCAGCTTTCTTGTAC
AAAGTGGTGATAATTCAGTGGATCCACTAGTAACGGCCGCCAGTGTGCTGGAATTAATTCGCTGTCTGCG
AGGGCCAGCTGTTGGGGTGAGTACTCCCTCTCAAAAGCGGGCATGACTTCTGCGCTAAGATTGTCAGTTT
CCAAAAACGAGGAGGATTTGATATTCACCTGGCCCGCGGTGATGCCTTTGAGGGTGGCCGCGTCCATCTG
GTCAGAAAAGACAATCTTTTTGTTGTCAAGCTTGAGGTGTGGCAGGCTTGAGATCTGGCCATACACTTGA
GTGACAATGACATCCACTTTGCCTTTCTCTCCACAGGTGTCCACTCCCAGGTCCAACTGCAGGTCGAGCA
TGCATCTAGGGCGGCCAATTCCGCCCCTCTCCCCCCCCCCCCCCTAACGTTACTGGCCGAAGCCGCTTGG
AATAAGGCCGGTGTGCGTTTGTCTATATGTTATTTTCCACCATATTGCCGTCTTTTGGCAATGTGAGGGC
CCGGAAACCTGGCCCTGTCTTCTTGACGAGCATTCCTAGGGGTCTTTCCCCTCTCGCCAAAGGAATGCAA
GGTCTGTTGAATGTCGTGAAGGAAGCAGTTCCTCTGGAAGCTTCTTGAAGACAAACAACGTCTGTAGCGA
CCCTTTGCAGGCAGCGGAACCCCCCACCTGGCGACAGGTGCCTCTGCGGCCAAAAGCCACGTGTATAAGA
TACACCTGCAAAGGCGGCACAACCCCAGTGCCACGTTGTGAGTTGGATAGTTGTGGAAAGAGTCAAATGG
CTCTCCTCAAGCGTATTCAACAAGGGGCTGAAGGATGCCCAGAAGGTACCCCATTGTATGGGATCTGATC
TGGGGCCTCGGTGCACATGCTTTACATGTGTTTAGTCGAGGTTAAAAAAACGTCTAGGCCCCCCGAACCA
CGGGGACGTGGTTTTCCTTTGAAAAACACGATGATAAGCTTGCCACAACCCGGGATAATTCCTGCAGCCA
ATATGGGATCGGCCATTGAACAAGATGGATTGCACGCAGGTTCTCCGGCCGCTTGGGTGGAGAGGCTATT
CGGCTATGACTGGGCACAACAGACAATCGGCTGCTCTGATGCCGCCGTGTTCCGGCTGTCAGCGCAGGGG
CGCCCGGTTCTTTTTGTCAAGACCGACCTGTCCGGTGCCCTGAATGAACTGCAGGACGAGGCAGCGCGGC
TATCGTGGCTGGCCACGACGGGCGTTCCTTGCGCAGCTGTGCTCGACGTTGTCACTGAAGCGGGAAGGGA
CTGGCTGCTATTGGGCGAAGTGCCGGGGCAGGATCTCCTGTCATCTCACCTTGCTCCTGCCGAGAAAGTA
TCCATCATGGCTGATGCAATGCGGCGGCTGCATACGCTTGATCCGGCTACCTGCCCATTCGACCACCAAG
CGAAACATCGCATCGAGCGAGCACGTACTCGGATGGAAGCCGGTCTTGTCGATCAGGATGATCTGGACGA
AGAGCATCAGGGGCTCGCGCCAGCCGAACTGTTCGCCAGGCTCAAGGCGCGCATGCCCGACGGCGATGAT
CTCGTCGTGACCCATGGCGATGCCTGCTTGCCGAATATCATGGTGGAAAATGGCCGCTTTTCTGGATTCA
TCGACTGTGGCCGGCTGGGTGTGGCGGACCGCTATCAGGACATAGCGTTGGCTACCCGTGATATTGCTGA
AGAGCTTGGCGGCGAATGGGCTGACCGCTTCCTCGTGCTTTACGGTATCGCCGCTCCCGATTCGCAGCGC
ATCGCCTTCTATCGCCTTCTTGACGAGTTCTTCTGAGGGGATCAATTCTCTAGAGCTCGCTGATCAGCCT
CGACTGTGCCTTCTAGTTGCCAGCCATCTGTTGTTTGCCCCTCCCCCGTGCCTTCCTTGACCCTGGAAGG
TGCCACTCCCACTGTCCTTTCCTAATAAAATGAGGAAATTGCATCGCATTGTCTGAGTAGGTGTCATTCT
ATTCTGGGGGGTGGGGTGGGGCAGGACAGCAAGGGGGAGGATTGGGAAGACAATAGCAGGCATGCTGGGG
ATGCGGTGGGCTCTATGGCTTCTGAGGCGGAAAGAACCAGCTGGGGCTCGAGTGCATTCTAGTTGTGGTT
TGTCCAAACTCATCAATGTATCTTATCATGTCTGTATACCGTCGACCTCTAGCTAGAGCTTGGCGTAATC
ATGGTCATAGCTGTTTCCTGTGTGAAATTGTTATCCGCTCACAATTCCACACAACATACGAGCCGGAAGC
ATAAAGTGTAAAGCCTGGGGTGCCTAATGAGTGAGCTAACTCACATTAATTGCGTTGCGCTCACTGCCCG
CTTTCCAGTCGGGAAACCTGTCGTGCCAGCTGCATTAATGAATCGGCCAACGCGCGGGGAGAGGCGGTTT
GCGTATTGGGCGCTCTTCCGCTTCCTCGCTCACTGACTCGCTGCGCTCGGTCGTTCGGCTGCGGCGAGCG
GTATCAGCTCACTCAAAGGCGGTAATACGGTTATCCACAGAATCAGGGGATAACGCAGGAAAGAACATGT
GAGCAAAAGGCCAGCAAAAGGCCAGGAACCGTAAAAAGGCCGCGTTGCTGGCGTTTTTCCATAGGCTCCG
CCCCCCTGACGAGCATCACAAAAATCGACGCTCAAGTCAGAGGTGGCGAAACCCGACAGGACTATAAAGA
TACCAGGCGTTTCCCCCTGGAAGCTCCCTCGTGCGCTCTCCTGTTCCGACCCTGCCGCTTACCGGATACC
TGTCCGCCTTTCTCCCTTCGGGAAGCGTGGCGCTTTCTCATAGCTCACGCTGTAGGTATCTCAGTTCGGT
GTAGGTCGTTCGCTCCAAGCTGGGCTGTGTGCACGAACCCCCCGTTCAGCCCGACCGCTGCGCCTTATCC
GGTAACTATCGTCTTGAGTCCAACCCGGTAAGACACGACTTATCGCCACTGGCAGCAGCCACTGGTAACA
GGATTAGCAGAGCGAGGTATGTAGGCGGTGCTACAGAGTTCTTGAAGTGGTGGCCTAACTACGGCTACAC
TAGAAGAACAGTATTTGGTATCTGCGCTCTGCTGAAGCCAGTTACCTTCGGAAAAAGAGTTGGTAGCTCT
TGATCCGGCAAACAAACCACCGCTGGTAGCGGTGGTTTTTTTGTTTGCAAGCAGCAGATTACGCGCAGAA
AAAAAGGATCTCAAGAAGATCCTTTGATCTTTTCTACGGGGTCTGACGCTCAGTGGAACGAAAACTCACG
TTAAGGGATTTTGGTCATGAGATTATCAAAAAGGATCTTCACCTAGATCCTTTTAAATTAAAAATGAAGT
TTTAAATCAATCTAAAGTATATATGAGTAAACTTGGTCTGACAGTTACCAATGCTTAATCAGTGAGGCAC
CTATCTCAGCGATCTGTCTATTTCGTTCATCCATAGTTGCCTGACTCCCCGTCGTGTAGATAACTACGAT
ACGGGAGGGCTTACCATCTGGCCCCAGTGCTGCAATGATACCGCGAGACCCACGCTCACCGGCTCCAGAT
TTATCAGCAATAAACCAGCCAGCCGGAAGGGCCGAGCGCAGAAGTGGTCCTGCAACTTTATCCGCCTCCA
TCCAGTCTATTAATTGTTGCCGGGAAGCTAGAGTAAGTAGTTCGCCAGTTAATAGTTTGCGCAACGTTGT
TGCCATTGCTACAGGCATCGTGGTGTCACGCTCGTCGTTTGGTATGGCTTCATTCAGCTCCGGTTCCCAA
CGATCAAGGCGAGTTACATGATCCCCCATGTTGTGCAAAAAAGCGGTTAGCTCCTTCGGTCCTCCGATCG
TTGTCAGAAGTAAGTTGGCCGCAGTGTTATCACTCATGGTTATGGCAGCACTGCATAATTCTCTTACTGT
CATGCCATCCGTAAGATGCTTTTCTGTGACTGGTGAGTACTCAACCAAGTCATTCTGAGAATAGTGTATG
CGGCGACCGAGTTGCTCTTGCCCGGCGTCAATACGGGATAATACCGCGCCACATAGCAGAACTTTAAAAG
TGCTCATCATTGGAAAACGTTCTTCGGGGCGAAAACTCTCAAGGATCTTACCGCTGTTGAGATCCAGTTC
GATGTAACCCACTCGTGCACCCAACTGATCTTCAGCATCTTTTACTTTCACCAGCGTTTCTGGGTGAGCA
AAAACAGGAAGGCAAAATGCCGCAAAAAAGGGAATAAGGGCGACACGGAAATGTTGAATACTCATACTCT
TCCTTTTTCAATATTATTGAAGCATTTATCAGGGTTATTGTCTCATGAGCGGATACATATTTGAATGTAT
TTAGAAAAATAAACAAATAGGGGTTCCGCGCACATTTCCCCGAAAAGTGCCACCTGACGTCGACGGATAT
TATTGACTAGTTATTAATAGTAATCAATTACGGGGTCATTAGTTCATAGCCCATATATGGAGTTCCGCGT
TACATAACTTACGGTAAATGGCCCGCCTGGCTGACCGCCCAACGACCCCCGCCCATTGACGTCAATAATG
ACGTATGTTCCCATAGTAACGCCAATAGGGACTTTCCATTGACGTCAATGGGTGGAGTATTTACGGTAAA
CTGCCCACTTGGCAGTACATCAAGTGTATCATATGCCAAGTACGCCCCCTATTGACGTCAATGACGGTAA
ATGGCCCGCCTGGCATTATGCCCAGTACATGACCTTATGGGACTTTCCTACTTGGCAGTACATCTACGTA
TTAGTCATCGCTATTACCATGGTCGAGGTGAGCCCCACGTTCTGCTTCACTCTCCCCATCTCCCCCCCCT
CCCCACCCCCAATTTTGTATTTATTTATTTTTTAATTATTTTGTGCAGCGATGGGGGCGGGGGGGGGGGG
GGCGCGCGCCAGGCGGGGCGGGGCGGGGCGAGGGGCGGGGCGGGGCGAGGCGGAGAGGTGCGGCGGCAGC
CAATCAGAGCGGCGCGCTCCGAAAGTTTCCTTTTATGGCGAGGCGGCGGCGGCGGCGGCCCTATAAAAAG
CGAAGCGCGCGGCGGGCGGGAGTCGCTGCGCGCTGCCTTCGCCCCGTGCCCCGCTCCGCCGCCGCCTCGC
GCCGCCCGCCCCGGCTCTGACTGACCGCGTTACTCCCACAGGTGAGCGGGCGGGACGGCCCTTCTCCTCC
GGGCTGTAATTAGCGCTTGGTTTAATGACGGCTTGTTTCTTTTCTGTGGCTGCGTGAAAGCCTTGAGGGG
CTCCGGGAGGGCCCTTTGTGCGGGGGGAGCGGCTCGGGGGGTGCGTGCGTGTGTGTGTGCGTGGGGAGCG
CCGCGTGCGGCTCCGCGCTGCCCGGCGGCTGTGAGCGCTGCGGGCGCGGCGCGGGGCTTTGTGCGCTCCG
CAGTGTGCGCGAGGGGAGCGCGGCCGGGGGCGGTGCCCCGCGGTGCGGGGGGGGCTGCGAGGGGAACAAA
GGCTGCGTGCGGGGTGTGTGCGTGGGGGGGTGAGCAGGGGGTGTGGGCGCGTCGGTCGGGCTGCAACCCC
CCCTGCACCCCCCTCCCCGAGTTGCTGAGCACGGCCCGGCTTCGGGTGCGGGGCTCCGTACGGGGCGTGG
CGCGGGGCTCGCCGTGCCGGGCGGGGGGTGGCGGCAGGTGGGGGTGCCGGGCGGGGCGGGGCC
