>Addgene plasmid #13462 | pCAG-Sox2-IRES-Neo | addgene partial sequence | sequence record 19881 | pCAG-F 5'-GCAACGTGCTGGTTATTGTG-3'
AGTTTGTACAAAAAGCAGGCTTGTATAACATGATGGAGACGGAGCTGAAGCCGCCGGGCCCGCAGCAAGC
TTCGGGGGGCGGCGGCGGAGGAGGCAACGCCACGGCGGCGGCGACCGGCGGCAACCAGAAGAACAGCCCG
GACCGCGTCAAGAGGCCCATGAACGCCTTCATGGTATGGTCCCGGGGGCAGCGGCGTAAGATGGCCCAGG
AGAACCCCAAGATGCACAACTCGGAGATCAGCAAGCGCCTGGGCGCGGAGTGGAAACTTTTGTCCGAGAC
CGAGAAGCGGCCGTTCATCGACGAGGCCAAGCGGCTGCGCGCTCTGCACATGAAGGAGCACCCGGATTAT
AAATACCGGCCGCGGCGGAAAACCAAGACGCTCATGAAGAAGGATAAGTACACGCTTCCCGGAGGCTTGC
TGGCCCCCGGCGGGAACAGCATGGCGAGCGGGGTTGGGGTGGGCGCCGGCCTGGGTGCGGGCGTGAACCA
GCGCATGGACAGCTACGCGCACATGAACGGCTGGAGCAACGGCAGCTACAGCATGATGCAGGAGCAGCTG
GGCTACCCGCAGCACCCGGGCCTCAACGCTCACGGCGCGGCACAGATGCAACCGATGCACCGCTACGACG
TCAGCGCCCTGCAGTACAACTCCATGACCAGCTCGCAGACCTACATGAACGGCTCGCCCACCTACAGCAT
GTCCTACTCGCAGCAGGGCACCCCCGGTATGGCGCTGGGCTCCATGGGCTCTGTGGTCAAGTCCGAGGCC
AGCTCCAGCCCCCCCGTGGTTACTTCTTCCTCCCACTCCAGGGCGCCCTGCCAGGCCGGGG
